>Addgene plasmid #184336 | pDisplay-V5-Nxph1 | addgene full sequence | sequence record 361407 | Addgene NGS Result
GCGCGCGTTGACATTGATTATTGACTAGTTATTAATAGTAATCAATTACGGGGTCATTAGTTCATAGCCC
ATATATGGAGTTCCGCGTTACATAACTTACGGTAAATGGCCCGCCTGGCTGACCGCCCAACGACCCCCGC
CCATTGACGTCAATAATGACGTATGTTCCCATAGTAACGCCAATAGGGACTTTCCATTGACGTCAATGGG
TGGAGTATTTACGGTAAACTGCCCACTTGGCAGTACATCAAGTGTATCATATGCCAAGTACGCCCCCTAT
TGACGTCAATGACGGTAAATGGCCCGCCTGGCATTATGCCCAGTACATGACCTTATGGGACTTTCCTACT
TGGCAGTACATCTACGTATTAGTCATCGCTATTACCATGGTGATGCGGTTTTGGCAGTACATCAATGGGC
GTGGATAGCGGTTTGACTCACGGGGATTTCCAAGTCTCCACCCCATTGACGTCAATGGGAGTTTGTTTTG
GCACCAAAATCAACGGGACTTTCCAAAATGTCGTAACAACTCCGCCCCATTGACGCAAATGGGCGGTAGG
CGTGTACGGTGGGAGGTCTATATAAGCAGAGCTCTCTGGCTAACTAGAGAACCCACTGCTTACTGGCTTA
TCGAAATTAATACGACTCACTATAGGGAGACCCAAGCTTGGTACCGAGCTCGGATCCACTAGTAACGGCC
GCCAGTGTGCTGGAATTCATGGAGACAGACACACTCCTGCTATGGGTACTGCTGCTCTGGGTTCCAGGTT
CCACTGGTGACTATGGCAAACCTATTCCGAATCCTCTTCTTGGTCTCGATTCTACAAGATCCGCCAACCT
AACAAATGGTGGGAAATCGGAACTACTGAAGTCAGGGAGCAGCAAATCCACGCTAAAGCACATATGGACA
GAAAGCAGCAAAGACTTGTCTATCAGTCGGCTCCTCTCACAGACTTTCCGTGGTAAAGAAAATGACACAG
ATTTGGACCTGCGCTATGACACCCCAGAACCTTATTCTGAGCAAGACCTCTGGGACTGGCTGAGGAACTC
CACAGATCTTCAGGAGCCTCGGCCCAGGGCCAAAAGACGGCCCATTGTTAAAACTGGCAAGTTTAAGAAA
ATGTTTGGATGGGGTGATTTTCATTCCAACATCAAAACAGTGAAGCTAAACCTGTTGATAACTGGGAAAA
TTGTAGATCACGGCAATGGAACCTTTAGTGTATATTTCAGGCATAACTCCACTGGTCAAGGGAATGTATC
TGTCAGCTTGGTGCCCCCAACAAAAATCGTGGAATTCGATTTGGCACAACAAACCGTGATTGATGCTAAA
GATTCCAAGTCCTTCAACTGTCGCATTGAGTATGAGAAGGTTGACAAGGCCACCAAGAACACACTCTGCA
ACTACGACCCTTCAAAAACCTGTTACCAGGAGCAGACCCAAAGTCACGTGTCCTGGCTCTGCTCTAAGCC
CTTCAAGGTGATCTGTATTTACATTTCCTTTTATAGTACAGACTATAAACTAGTACAGAAGGTATGCCCT
GACTACAACTATCACAGTGACACACCTTACTTTCCCTCCGGATGAGTCGAGATCAGCCTCGACTGTGCCT
TCTAGTTGCCAGCCATCTGTTGTTTGCCCCTCCCCCGTGCCTTCCTTGACCCTGGAAGGTGCCACTCCCA
CTGTCCTTTCCTAATAAAATGAGGAAATTGCATCGCATTGTCTGAGTAGGTGTCATTCTATTCTGGGGGG
TGGGGTGGGGCAGGACAGCAAGGGGGAGGATTGGGAAGACAATAGCAGGCATGCTGGGGATGCGGTGGGC
TCTATGGCTTCTGAGGCGGAAAGAACCAGTGGCGGTAATACGGTTATCCACAGAATCAGGGGATAACGCA
GGAAAGAACATGTGAGCAAAAGGCCAGCAAAAGGCCAGGAACCGTAAAAAGGCCGCGTTGCTGGCGTTTT
TCCATAGGCTCCGCCCCCCTGACGAGCATCACAAAAATCGACGCTCAAGTCAGAGGTGGCGAAACCCGAC
AGGACTATAAAGATACCAGGCGTTTCCCCCTGGAAGCTCCCTCGTGCGCTCTCCTGTTCCGACCCTGCCG
CTTACCGGATACCTGTCCGCCTTTCTCCCTTCGGGAAGCGTGGCGCTTTCTCATAGCTCACGCTGTAGGT
ATCTCAGTTCGGTGTAGGTCGTTCGCTCCAAGCTGGGCTGTGTGCACGAACCCCCCGTTCAGCCCGACCG
CTGCGCCTTATCCGGTAACTATCGTCTTGAGTCCAACCCGGTAAGACACGACTTATCGCCACTGGCAGCA
GCCACTGGTAACAGGATTAGCAGAGCGAGGTATGTAGGCGGTGCTACAGAGTTCTTGAAGTGGTGGCCTA
ACTACGGCTACACTAGAAGAACAGTATTTGGTATCTGCGCTCTGCTGAAGCCAGTTACCTTCGGAAAAAG
AGTTGGTAGCTCTTGATCCGGCAAACAAACCACCGCTGGTAGCGGTGGTTTTTTTGTTTGCAAGCAGCAG
ATTACGCGCAGAAAAAAAGGATCTCAAGAAGATCCTTTGATCTTTTCTACGGGGTCTGACGCTCAGTGGA
ACGAAAACTCACGTTAAGGGATTTTGGTCATGAGATTATCAAAAAGGATCTTCACCTAGATCCTTTTAAA
TTAAAAATGAAGTTTTAAATCAATCTAAAGTATATATGAGTAACCTGAGGCTATGGCAGGGCCTGCCGCC
CCGACGTTGGCTGCGAGCCCTGGGCCTTCACCCGAACTTGGGGGGTGGGGTGGGGAAAAGGAAGAAACGC
GGGCGTATTGGCCCCAATGGGGTCTCGGTGGGGTATCGACAGAGTGCCAGCCCTGGGACCGAACCCCGCG
TTTATGAACAAACGACCCAACACCGTGCGTTTTATTCTGTCTTTTTATTGCCGTCATAGCGCGGGTTCCT
TCCGGTATTGTCTCCTTCCGTGTTTCAGTTAGCCTCCCCCTAGGGTGGGCGAAGAACTCCAGCATGAGAT
CCCCGCGCTGGAGGATCATCCAGCCGGCGTCCCGGAAAACGATTCCGAAGCCCAACCTTTCATAGAAGGC
GGCGGTGGAATCGAAATCTCGTGATGGCAGGTTGGGCGTCGCTTGGTCGGTCATTTCGAACCCCAGAGTC
CCGCTCAGAAGAACTCGTCAAGAAGGCGATAGAAGGCGATGCGCTGCGAATCGGGAGCGGCGATACCGTA
AAGCACGAGGAAGCGGTCAGCCCATTCGCCGCCAAGCTCTTCAGCAATATCACGGGTAGCCAACGCTATG
TCCTGATAGCGGTCCGCCACACCCAGCCGGCCACAGTCGATGAATCCAGAAAAGCGGCCATTTTCCACCA
TGATATTCGGCAAGCAGGCATCGCCATGGGTCACGACGAGATCCTCGCCGTCGGGCATGCTCGCCTTGAG
CCTGGCGAACAGTTCGGCTGGCGCGAGCCCCTGATGCTCTTCGTCCAGATCATCCTGATCGACAAGACCG
GCTTCCATCCGAGTACGTGCTCGCTCGATGCGATGTTTCGCTTGGTGGTCGAATGGGCAGGTAGCCGGAT
CAAGCGTATGCAGCCGCCGCATTGCATCAGCCATGATGGATACTTTCTCGGCAGGAGCAAGGTGAGATGA
CAGGAGATCCTGCCCCGGCACTTCGCCCAATAGCAGCCAGTCCCTTCCCGCTTCAGTGACAACGTCGAGC
ACAGCTGCGCAAGGAACGCCCGTCGTGGCCAGCCACGATAGCCGCGCTGCCTCGTCTTGCAGTTCATTCA
GGGCACCGGACAGGTCGGTCTTGACAAAAAGAACCGGGCGCCCCTGCGCTGACAGCCGGAACACGGCGGC
ATCAGAGCAGCCGATTGTCTGTTGTGCCCAGTCATAGCCGAATAGCCTCTCCACCCAAGCGGCCGGAGAA
CCTGCGTGCAATCCATCTTGTTCAATCATGCGAAACGATCCTCATCCTGTCTCTTGATCGATCTTTGCAA
AAGCCTAGGCCTCCAAAAAAGCCTCCTCACTACTTCTGGAATAGCTCAGAGGCCGGGCCTCGGCCTCTGC
ATAAATAAAAAAAATTAGTCAGCCATGGGGCGGAGAATGGGCGGAACTGGGCGGAGTTAGGGGCGGGATG
GGCGGAGTTAGGGGCGGGACTATGGTTGCTGACTAATTGAGATGCATGCTTTGCATACTTCTGCCTGCTG
GGGAGCCTGGGGACTTTCCACACCTGGTTGCTGACTAATTGAGATGCATGCTTTGCATACTTCTGCCTGC
TGGGGAGCCTGGGGACTTTCCACACCCTAACTGACACACATTCCACAGCTGGTTCTTTCCGCCTCAGGAC
TCTTCCTTTTTCAATAAATCAATCTAAAGTATATATGAGTAAACTTGGTCTGACAGTTACCAATGCTTAA
TCAGTGAGGCACCTATCTCAGCGATCTGTCTATTTCGTTCATCCATAGTTGCCTGACTCCCCGTCGTGTA
GATAACTACGATACGGGAGGGCTTACCATCTGGCCCCAGTGCTGCAATGATACCGCGAGACCCACGCTCA
CCGGCTCCAGATTTATCAGCAATAAACCAGCCAGCCGGAAGGGCCGAGCGCAGAAGTGGTCCTGCAACTT
TATCCGCCTCCATCCAGTCTATTAATTGTTGCCGGGAAGCTAGAGTAAGTAGTTCGCCAGTTAATAGTTT
GCGCAACGTTGTTGCCATTGCTACAGGCATCGTGGTGTCACGCTCGTCGTTTGGTATGGCTTCATTCAGC
TCCGGTTCCCAACGATCAAGGCGAGTTACATGATCCCCCATGTTGTGCAAAAAAGCGGTTAGCTCCTTCG
GTCCTCCGATCGTTGTCAGAAGTAAGTTGGCCGCAGTGTTATCACTCATGGTTATGGCAGCACTGCATAA
TTCTCTTACTGTCATGCCATCCGTAAGATGCTTTTCTGTGACTGGTGAGTACTCAACCAAGTCATTCTGA
GAATAGTGTATGCGGCGACCGAGTTGCTCTTGCCCGGCGTCAATACGGGATAATACCGCGCCACATAGCA
GAACTTTAAAAGTGCTCATCATTGGAAAACGTTCTTCGGGGCGAAAACTCTCAAGGATCTTACCGCTGTT
GAGATCCAGTTCGATGTAACCCACTCGTGCACCCAACTGATCTTCAGCATCTTTTACTTTCACCAGCGTT
TCTGGGTGAGCAAAAACAGGAAGGCAAAATGCCGCAAAAAAGGGAATAAGGGCGACACGGAAATGTTGAA
TACTCATACTCTTCCTTTTTCAATATTATTGAAGCATTTATCAGGGTTATTGTCTCATGAGCGGATACAT
ATTTGAATGTATTTAGAAAAATAAACAAATAGGGGTTCCGCGCACATTTCCCCGAAAAGTGCCACCTG
[124 nt withheld, positions 5389-5512]
C
[91 nt withheld, positions 5514-5604]
A
[49 nt withheld, positions 5606-5654]
CCTTTGACGTTGGAGTCCACGTTCTTT
[37 nt withheld, positions 5682-5718]
ACCCTATCTCGGTCTATTCTTTTGATTTATAAGGGATTTTGCCGATTTCGGCCTATTGGTTAAAAAATGA
GCTGATTTAACAAAAATTTAACGCGAATTTTAACAAAATATTAACGCTTACAATTTAC
Features (pLannotate 1.2.2; 18 found; start..end, strand, type, name):
     10..389     +  enhancer       CMV enhancer: human cytomegalovirus immediate early enhancer
    390..593     +  promoter       CMV promoter: human cytomegalovirus (CMV) immediate early promoter
    589..622     +  LTR            5' LTR (truncated) (fragment): truncated 5' long terminal repeat (LTR) from HIV-1
    638..656     +  promoter       T7 promoter: promoter for bacteriophage T7 RNA polymerase
    719..781     +  sig_peptide    Igκ leader: leader sequence from mouse immunoglobulin κ light chain
    833..1582    +  CDS            Nxph1 (fragment): NXPH1_RAT - Also known as Nph1. Experimental evidence at protein level: Swiss-Prot protein existence level 1. May be signaling molecules that resemble neuropeptides. Ligand for alpha-neurexins (By similarity). From Rattus norvegicus (Rat).
   1603..1827    +  polyA_signal   bGH poly(A) signal: bovine growth hormone polyadenylation signal
   1831..1849    +  promoter       SV40 promoter (fragment): SV40 enhancer and early promoter
   1959..2547    -  rep_origin     ori: high-copy-number ColE1/pMB1/pBR322/pUC origin of replication
   2769..2785    +  polyA_signal   bGH poly(A) signal (fragment): bovine growth hormone polyadenylation signal
   2876..2923    -  polyA_signal   HSV TK poly(A) signal: herpes simplex virus thymidine kinase polyadenylation signal (Cole and Stacy, 1985)
   2982..3134    -  CDS            ble (fragment): BLE_KLEPN - Experimental evidence at protein level: Swiss-Prot protein existence level 1. Binding protein with a strong affinity to the bleomycin family of antibiotics. Binds to CL990; an antimitotic-antibiotic compound. From Klebsiella pneumoniae.
   3155..3949    -  CDS            NeoR/KanR: aminoglycoside phosphotransferase from Tn5; aph(3')-II (or nptII); confers resistance to neomycin, kanamycin, and G418 (Geneticin®)
   3984..4337    -  promoter       SV40 promoter: SV40 enhancer and early promoter
   4339..4356    -  promoter       AmpR promoter (fragment): bla
   4397..5257    -  CDS            AmpR: β-lactamase; bla; confers resistance to ampicillin, carbenicillin, and related antibiotics
   5258..5362    -  promoter       AmpR promoter: bla
   5389..5817    +  rep_origin     f1 ori (sequence partly withheld): f1 bacteriophage origin of replication; arrow indicates direction of (+) strand synthesis
