[The description below was written by a language model from this plasmid's Addgene catalogue record and pLannotate feature annotations shown in this document.]
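Description:
pDisplay-V5-Nxph1 is a 5.8 kb mammalian expression plasmid for producing V5-tagged mouse neurexophilin-1 (Nxph1), a secreted glycoprotein thought to act as a ligand for alpha-neurexins. It derives from the pDisplay-AP-CFP-TM backbone, in which the original HA epitope was replaced by a V5 tag. In bacteria it replicates at high copy from a ColE1/pUC-type origin and is selected with ampicillin through the β-lactamase gene. An f1 origin is also present, allowing single-stranded DNA production. For mammalian cells, an SV40 early promoter drives the Tn5 aminoglycoside phosphotransferase (NeoR/KanR), followed by an HSV TK polyadenylation signal, so stable transfectants can be selected with G418. A short fragment of a bleomycin-resistance gene annotated next to this cassette appears to be a non-functional remnant.

The expression unit consists of the CMV immediate-early enhancer and promoter, a T7 promoter that also serves as a sequencing primer site, the mouse Igκ light-chain leader, the Nxph1 coding region and a bGH polyadenylation signal. The Igκ leader directs the protein into the secretory pathway. The V5 tag is recorded as N-terminal to the insert, and although it is not annotated in the feature table, it presumably lies in the gap between the leader and the Nxph1 sequence. The automated annotation matched the insert to the rat orthologue as a fragment, but the catalogue entry specifies mouse. No transmembrane anchor, AP tag or CFP from the parental vector is annotated, which suggests the protein is secreted rather than displayed on the cell surface, though the record does not say this explicitly. The construct suits detection or pull-down of Nxph1 through the V5 epitope, and its associated publication concerns neurexin variants.
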