Addgene plasmid #184336: pDisplay-V5-Nxph1
Purpose: Expression of V5-tagged mouse neurexophilin-1
Depositing lab: Peter Scheiffele. Depositing organization: University of Basel. Publication: Targeted proteoform mapping uncovers specific Neurexin-3 variants required for dendritic inhibition. Hauser D, Behr K, Konno K, Schreiner D, Schmidt A, Watanabe M, Bischofberger J, Scheiffele P. Neuron. 2022 May 8. pii: S0896-6273(22)00362-2. doi: 10.1016/j.neuron.2022.04.017. PubMed 35550065.
Backbone
  Vector backbone: pDisplay-AP-CFP-TM
  Backbone manufacturer: Alice Ting Lab / Addgene_#20861
  Modifications to backbone: HA-tag was exchanged for V5-tag
  Vector type: Mammalian Expression
  Selectable markers: Neomycin (select with G418)
Growth in bacteria
  Bacterial resistance: Ampicillin, 100 μg/mL
  Growth temperature: 37°C
  Growth strain: DH5alpha
  Copy number: High Copy
Gene/Insert
  Gene/Insert name: neurexophilin-1
  Species: M. musculus (mouse)
  Insert size (bp): 759
  Entrez Gene: Nxph1 (a.k.a. C130005L03Rik)
  Promoter: CMV
  Tag / fusion protein: V5-tag (N terminal on insert)
  Cloning method: Restriction Enzyme; 5′ cloning site BglII (destroyed during cloning); 3′ cloning site XhoI (destroyed during cloning)
  Sequencing primers: 5′ T7; 3′ BGH-rev
Terms and licenses: Academic/Nonprofit Terms; Industry Terms: Not Available to Industry
How to cite: pDisplay-V5-Nxph1 was a gift from Peter Scheiffele (Addgene plasmid # 184336 ; http://n2t.net/addgene:184336 ; RRID:Addgene_184336)
